>Addgene plasmid #100501 | pCMV_mEm_4GS_LF82_052 | addgene full sequence | sequence record 213511 | Addgene NGS Result
CTTCAAGGACGACGGCAACTACAAGACCCGCGCCGAGGTGAAGTTCGAGGGCGACACCCTGGTGAACCGC
ATCGAGCTGAAGGGCATCGACTTCAAGGAGGACGGCAACATCCTGGGGCACAAGCTGGAGTACAACTACA
ACAGCCACAAGGTCTATATCACCGCCGACAAGCAGAAGAACGGCATCAAGGTGAACTTCAAGACCCGCCA
CAACATCGAGGACGGCAGCGTGCAGCTCGCCGACCACTACCAGCAGAACACCCCCATCGGCGACGGCCCC
GTGCTGCTGCCCGACAACCACTACCTGAGCACCCAGTCCAAGCTGAGCAAAGACCCCAACGAGAAGCGCG
ATCACATGGTCCTGCTGGAGTTCGTGACCGCCGCCGGGATCACTCTCGGCATGGACGAGCTGTACAAGCG
AATTGGTGGAGGGGGCGGTTCCGGTGGCGGAGGTTCCCGAATTCGTCGACGGAGATCTGATATGCAAAAA
CGTTATCTGGGTAAATCCGGACTCGAAGTCTCCGCCCTTGGGCTCGGTTGCATGGGCTTAAGCCACGGCT
ACGGCCCGGCGACCGATACCCGTCAGGCTATCGAACTTATTCGTGCTGCGGTTGAACGTGGCGTCACCTT
CTTCGATACCGCCGAAGTGTATGGTCCGTATCTGAATGAAGAAGTGGTCGGCGAAGCCTTAAAACCGTTT
CGTGACCGCGTGGTAATTGCCACTAAATTCGGTTTTACCTTCGGCAATGATAATAAGCAGCAGATTTTAA
ACAGCCGTCCGGAACATATCCGTGAAGCCGTTGAAGGATCATTACGTCGTCTGAAAACAGATGTTATTGA
CCTGCTGTATCAACACCGTGTTGATCCAGATGTTCCTATTGAAGATGTTGCAGGAACGGTGAAAGACCTC
ATCGCAGAAGGTAAGGTCAAACATTTCGGCCTGTCTGAAGCAGGAGCACAAACCATTCGTCGTGCACATG
CGGTACAACCTGTCACCGCCCTGCAAAGCGAATATTCCATGTGGTGGCGTGAGCCTGAACAGGAAATTCT
GCCGTTGCTTGAAGAACTGGGAATTGGTTTTGTCCCCTTCAGCCCACTAGGTAAAGGTTTCCTGACAGGG
GCGATTAAGCCGGGAACCACTTTCGGCAAAGATGATTACCGCAGCACCGTACCGCGTTTCGCAGCACAAG
CCATTGAAGCCAATGAAAAACTGGTCACCTTGTTAGGTGAACTGGCTGCGGAGAAAGGGGTAACGTCTGC
ACAAATTGCACTGGCATGGCTATTAGCACAAAAGCCGTGGATTGTTCCCATCCCTGGCACCACTAAACTG
CACCGGCTGGAAGAAAACCTGGCCGCTGCTGACATTGTTCTTTCGCAGAAAGATACGCAGCAGATAAGCG
AGGCGCTGGAAACAATTAAAATCGTCGGTGAACGTTACTCGCCTGAACATCAGGCACGCGTAGGCCGCTG
AATCGGTACCCTCGAGAAGCTTGCGGCCGCGGGGATCCAGACATGATAAGATACATTGATGAGTTTGGAC
AAACCACAACTAGAATGCAGTGAAAAAAATGCTTTATTTGTGAAATTTGTGATGCTATTGCTTTATTTGT
AACCATTATAAGCTGCAATAAACAAGTTAACAACAACAATTGCATTCATTTTATGTTTCAGGTTCAGGGG
GAGGTGTGGGAGGTTTTTTCGGATCCTCTAGAGTCGATCTGCAGGCATGCTAGCTTGGCGTAATCATGGT
CATAGCTGTTTCCTGTGTGAAATTGTTATCCGCTCACAATTCCACACAACATACGAGCCGGAAGCATAAA
GTGTAAAGCCTGGGGTGCCTAATGAGTGAGCTAACTCACATTAATTGCGTTGCGCTCACTGCCCGCTTTC
CAGTCGGGAAACCTGTCGTGCCAGCTGCATTAATGAATCGGCCAACGCGCGGGGAGAGGCGGTTTGCGTA
TTGGGCGCTCTTCCGCTTCCTCGCTCACTGACTCGCTGCGCTCGGTCGTTCGGCTGCGGCGAGCGGTATC
AGCTCACTCAAAGGCGGTAATACGGTTATCCACAGAATCAGGGGATAACGCAGGAAAGAACATGTGAGCA
AAAGGCCAGCAAAAGGCCAGGAACCGTAAAAAGGCCGCGTTGCTGGCGTTTTTCCATAGGCTCCGCCCCC
CTGACGAGCATCACAAAAATCGACGCTCAAGTCAGAGGTGGCGAAACCCGACAGGACTATAAAGATACCA
GGCGTTTCCCCCTGGAAGCTCCCTCGTGCGCTCTCCTGTTCCGACCCTGCCGCTTACCGGATACCTGTCC
GCCTTTCTCCCTTCGGGAAGCGTGGCGCTTTCTCATAGCTCACGCTGTAGGTATCTCAGTTCGGTGTAGG
TCGTTCGCTCCAAGCTGGGCTGTGTGCACGAACCCCCCGTTCAGCCCGACCGCTGCGCCTTATCCGGTAA
CTATCGTCTTGAGTCCAACCCGGTAAGACACGACTTATCGCCACTGGCAGCAGCCACTGGTAACAGGATT
AGCAGAGCGAGGTATGTAGGCGGTGCTACAGAGTTCTTGAAGTGGTGGCCTAACTACGGCTACACTAGAA
GAACAGTATTTGGTATCTGCGCTCTGCTGAAGCCAGTTACCTTCGGAAAAAGAGTTGGTAGCTCTTGATC
CGGCAAACAAACCACCGCTGGTAGCGGTGGTTTTTTTGTTTGCAAGCAGCAGATTACGCGCAGAAAAAAA
GGATCTCAAGAAGATCCTTTGATCTTTTCTACGGGGTCTGACGCTCAGTGGAACGAAAACTCACGTTAAG
GGATTTTGGTCATGAGATTATCAAAAAGGATCTTCACCTAGATCCTTTTAAATTAAAAATGAAGTTTTAA
ATCAATCTAAAGTATATATGAGTAAACTTGGTCTGACAGTTACCAATGCTTAATCAGTGAGGCACCTATC
TCAGCGATCTGTCTATTTCGTTCATCCATAGTTGCCTGACTCCCCGTCGTGTAGATAACTACGATACGGG
AGGGCTTACCATCTGGCCCCAGTGCTGCAATGATACCGCGAGACCCACGCTCACCGGCTCCAGATTTATC
AGCAATAAACCAGCCAGCCGGAAGGGCCGAGCGCAGAAGTGGTCCTGCAACTTTATCCGCCTCCATCCAG
TCTATTAATTGTTGCCGGGAAGCTAGAGTAAGTAGTTCGCCAGTTAATAGTTTGCGCAACGTTGTTGCCA
TTGCTACAGGCATCGTGGTGTCACGCTCGTCGTTTGGTATGGCTTCATTCAGCTCCGGTTCCCAACGATC
AAGGCGAGTTACATGATCCCCCATGTTGTGCAAAAAAGCGGTTAGCTCCTTCGGTCCTCCGATCGTTGTC
AGAAGTAAGTTGGCCGCAGTGTTATCACTCATGGTTATGGCAGCACTGCATAATTCTCTTACTGTCATGC
CATCCGTAAGATGCTTTTCTGTGACTGGTGAGTACTCAACCAAGTCATTCTGAGAATAGTGTATGCGGCG
ACCGAGTTGCTCTTGCCCGGCGTCAATACGGGATAATACCGCGCCACATAGCAGAACTTTAAAAGTGCTC
ATCATTGGAAAACGTTCTTCGGGGCGAAAACTCTCAAGGATCTTACCGCTGTTGAGATCCAGTTCGATGT
AACCCACTCGTGCACCCAACTGATCTTCAGCATCTTTTACTTTCACCAGCGTTTCTGGGTGAGCAAAAAC
AGGAAGGCAAAATGCCGCAAAAAAGGGAATAAGGGCGACACGGAAATGTTGAATACTCATACTCTTCCTT
TTTCAATATTATTGAAGCATTTATCAGGGTTATTGTCTCATGAGCGGATACATATTTGAATGTATTTAGA
AAAATAAACAAATAGGGGTTCCGCGCACATTTCCCCGAAAAGTGCCACCTGACGTCTAAGAAACCATTAT
TATCATGACATTAACCTATAAAAATAGGCGTATCACGAGGCCCTTTCGTCTCGCGCGTTTCGGTGATGAC
GGTGAAAACCTCTGACACATGCAGCTCCCGGAGACGGTCACAGCTTGTCTGTAAGCGGATGCCGGGAGCA
GACAAGCCCGTCAGGGCGCGTCAGCGGGTGTTGGCGGGTGTCGGGGCTGGCTTAACTATGCGGCATCAGA
GCAGATTGTACTGAGAGTGCACCATATGCGGTGTGAAATACCGCACAGATGCGTAAGGAGAAAATACCGC
ATCAGGCGCCATTCGCCATTCAGGCTGCGCAACTGTTGGGAAGGGCGATCGGTGCGGGCCTCTTCGCTAT
TACGCCAGCTGGCGAAAGGGGGATGTGCTGCAAGGCGATTAAGTTGGGTAACGCCAGGGTTTTCCCAGTC
ACGACGTTGTAAAACGACGGCCAGTGAGTTCGAGCTTGCATGCCTGCAGGTCGTTACATAACTTACGGTA
AATGGCCCGCCTGGCTGACCGCCCAACGACCCCCGCCCATTGACGTCAATAATGACGTATGTTCCCATAG
TAACGCCAATAGGGACTTTCCATTGACGTCAATGGGTGGAGTATTTACGGTAAACTGCCCACTTGGCAGT
ACATCAAGTGTATCATATGCCAAGTACGCCCCCTATTGACGTCAATGACGGTAAATGGCCCGCCTGGCAT
TATGCCCAGTACATGACCTTATGGGACTTTCCTACTTGGCAGTACATCTACGTATTAGTCATCGCTATTA
CCATGGTGATGCGGTTTTGGCAGTACATCAATGGGCGTGGATAGCGGTTTGACTCACGGGGATTTCCAAG
TCTCCACCCCATTGACGTCAATGGGAGTTTGTTTTGGCACCAAAATCAACGGGACTTTCCAAAATGTCGT
AACAACTCCGCCCCATTGACGCAAATGGGCGGTAGGCGTGTACGGTGGGAGGTCTATATAAGCAGAGCTC
GTTTAGTGAACCGTCAGATCGCCTGGAGACGCCATCCACGCTGTTTTGACCTCCATAGAAGACACCGGGA
CCGATCCAGCCTCCGGACTCTAGAGGATCCGGTACTAGAGGAACTGAAAAACCAGAAAGTTAACTGGTAA
GTTTAGTCTTTTTGTCTTTTATTTCAGGTCCCGGATCCGGTGGTGGTGCAAATCAAAGAACTGCTCCTCA
GTGGATGTTGCCTTTACTTCTAGGCCTGTACGGAAGTGTTACTTCTGCTCTAAAAGCTGCGGAATTGTAC
CCGCGGGCCCACCATGGTGAGCAAGGGCGAGGAGCTGTTCACCGGGGTGGTGCCCATCCTGGTCGAGCTG
GACGGCGACGTAAACGGCCACAAGTTCAGCGTGTCCGGCGAGGGCGAGGGCGATGCCACCTACGGCAAGC
TGACCCTGAAGTTCATCTGCACCACCGGCAAGCTGCCCGTGCCCTGGCCCACCCTCGTGACCACCTTGAC
CTACGGCGTGCAGTGCTTCGCCCGCTACCCCGACCACATGAAGCAGCACGACTTCTTCAAGTCCGCCATG
CCCGAAGGCTACGTCCAGGAGCGCACCATCTT
Features (pLannotate 1.2.2; 17 found; start..end, strand, type, name):
    497..1351    +  CDS            A115_TOBAC (fragment): Experimental evidence at transcript level: Swiss-Prot protein existence level 2. From Nicotiana tabacum (Common tobacco).
   1504..1638    -  polyA_signal   SV40 poly(A) signal: SV40 polyadenylation signal
   1773..1789    -  protein_bind   lac operator: The lac repressor binds to the lac operator to inhibit transcription in E. coli. This inhibition can be relieved by adding lactose or isopropyl-β-D-thiogalactopyranoside (IPTG). lac repressor encoded by lacI
   1797..1827    -  promoter       lac promoter: promoter for the E. coli lac operon
   1842..1863    -  protein_bind   CAP binding site: CAP binding activates transcription in the presence of cAMP. E. coli catabolite activator protein
   1876..1968    -  CDS            lacI (fragment): lac repressor; lacI; The lac repressor binds to the lac operator to inhibit transcription in E. coli. This inhibition can be relieved by adding lactose or isopropyl-β-D-thiogalactopyranoside (IPTG).
   2151..2739    -  rep_origin     ori: high-copy-number ColE1/pMB1/pBR322/pUC origin of replication
   2910..3770    -  CDS            AmpR: β-lactamase; bla; confers resistance to ampicillin, carbenicillin, and related antibiotics
   3771..3875    -  promoter       AmpR promoter: bla
   3970..4005    +  CDS            rop (fragment): Rop protein, which maintains plasmids at low copy number; rop
   4107..4206    +  misc_feature   bom (fragment): basis of mobility region from pBR322
   4212..4367    -  CDS            lacZα (fragment): LacZα fragment of β-galactosidase; lacZ fragment
   4373..4393    -  misc_feature   MCS (fragment): pUC18/19 multiple cloning site
   4392..4695    +  enhancer       CMV enhancer: human cytomegalovirus immediate early enhancer
   4696..4899    +  promoter       CMV promoter: human cytomegalovirus (CMV) immediate early promoter
   5037..5133    +  intron         SV40 intron: modified SV40 intron with splice donor and acceptor sites
   5194..418     +  CDS            mEmerald (across the origin): mEmerald is a basic (constitutively fluorescent) green fluorescent protein published in 1998, derived from Aequorea victoria. It is reported to be a very rapidly-maturing monomer with moderate acid sensitivity.
