[The description below was written by a language model from this plasmid's Addgene catalogue record and pLannotate feature annotations shown in this document.]
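Description:
pCMV_mEm_4GS_LF82_052 is a mammalian expression plasmid built on a pCMV backbone that produces the protein encoded by the E. coli LF82 open reading frame LF82_052 as a fusion to the green fluorescent protein mEmerald. The complete sequenced plasmid is about 5.5 kb, consistent with a roughly 4.5 kb backbone carrying a 990 bp insert introduced by ligation-independent cloning. In bacteria it replicates from a high-copy ColE1/pUC-type origin and is selected with ampicillin through the β-lactamase gene and its native promoter. Fragments of lacZα, lacI, rop, the bom region and a pUC multiple cloning site, along with a lac promoter and operator, are also annotated; these appear to be remnants of the cloning-vector lineage rather than working parts of the expression cassette. No mammalian selection marker is annotated, which suits transient transfection.

The expression unit consists of the human cytomegalovirus immediate early enhancer and promoter, followed by a modified SV40 intron that promotes splicing and efficient mRNA export, then the mEmerald coding sequence placed N-terminal to the bacterial ORF, and finally an SV40 polyadenylation signal. The "4GS" in the name suggests a glycine-serine linker between the two moieties, although the record does not annotate it. The automated annotation labels the insert region as a fragment resembling a tobacco protein; this is a homology hit from the annotation tool and probably reflects a shared protein family, since the catalogue entry identifies the insert as LF82_052, whose function is not stated. The plasmid belongs to a collection made for an imaging screen in which candidate bacterial effectors were expressed exogenously in HeLa cells, so that the localisation of the fluorescent fusion and its effects on cell phenotypes could be scored.
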