Addgene plasmid #100501: pCMV_mEm_4GS_LF82_052
Purpose: Mammalian expression of E. coli LF82_052 CDS fused to mEmerald
Depositing lab: Alan Huett. Depositing organization: University of Nottingham. Publication: A multi-phenotypic imaging screen to identify bacterial effectors by exogenous expression in a HeLa cell line. Collins A, Huett A. Sci Data. 2018 May 15;5:180081. doi: 10.1038/sdata.2018.81. PubMed 29762554.
Backbone
  Vector backbone: pCMV
  Backbone size w/o insert (bp): 4502
  Vector type: Mammalian Expression
Growth in bacteria
  Bacterial resistance: Ampicillin, 100 μg/mL
  Growth temperature: 37°C
  Growth strain: XL1 Blue
  Copy number: Unknown
Gene/Insert
  Gene/Insert name: LF82_052
  Insert size (bp): 990
  Promoter: CMV
  Tag / fusion protein: mEmerald (N terminal on backbone)
  Cloning method: Ligation Independent Cloning
  Sequencing primers: 5′ ACTTCTGCTCTAAAAGCTGCGG; 3′ CACTGCATTCTAGTTGTGGTTTGTC
Terms and licenses: Academic/Nonprofit Terms; Industry Terms: Not Available to Industry
How to cite: pCMV_mEm_4GS_LF82_052 was a gift from Alan Huett (Addgene plasmid # 100501 ; http://n2t.net/addgene:100501 ; RRID:Addgene_100501)
